Addgene plasmid #108587: PKAcs-L10X-GFP
Purpose: Expresses PKAcs-GFP fusion in mammalian cells with structured linker
Depositing lab: Robert Hughes. Depositing organization: East Carolina University. Publication: protaTETHER - a method for the incorporation of variable linkers in protein fusions reveals impacts of linker flexibility in a PKAc-GFP fusion protein. Norris JL, Hughes RM. FEBS Open Bio. 2018 Apr 25;8(6):1029-1042. doi: 10.1002/2211-5463.12414. eCollection 2018 Jun. PubMed 29928581.
Backbone
  Vector backbone: phCMV-GFP
  Backbone manufacturer: Genlantis
  Backbone size w/o insert (bp): 3909
  Total vector size (bp): 4962
  Vector type: Mammalian Expression
Growth in bacteria
  Bacterial resistance: Kanamycin, 50 μg/mL
  Growth temperature: 37°C
  Growth strain: DH5alpha
  Copy number: High Copy
Gene/Insert
  Gene/Insert name: protein kinase A, catalytic subunit
  Species: H. sapiens (human)
  Insert size (bp): 1053
  Mutation: H87Q and W196R
  Tag / fusion protein: GFP (C terminal on insert)
Resource information
  A portion of this plasmid was derived from a plasmid made by: PKA catalytic subunit was a gift from Susan Taylor.
Terms and licenses: Academic/Nonprofit Terms; Industry Terms: Not Available to Industry
Depositor comments: Note: Plasmid contains 11x Leu instead of 10x Leu. This difference is not known to affect plasmid function.
How to cite: PKAcs-L10X-GFP was a gift from Robert Hughes (Addgene plasmid # 108587 ; http://n2t.net/addgene:108587 ; RRID:Addgene_108587)
