[The description below was written by a language model from this plasmid's Addgene catalogue record and pLannotate feature annotations shown in this document.]
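Description:
PKAcs-L10X-GFP is a mammalian expression plasmid built on the phCMV-GFP backbone. It produces the catalytic subunit of protein kinase A fused at its C terminus to GFP through a structured linker. Transcription is driven by the human cytomegalovirus immediate-early enhancer and promoter, followed by a modified CMV intron A, which generally improves transcript processing and expression. The 1,053 bp kinase coding sequence lies directly downstream and is followed, after a short gap that would hold the linker, by an Aequorea victoria-derived green fluorescent protein. An SV40 polyadenylation signal terminates the transcript.

The kinase carries the H87Q and W196R substitutions. The "L10X" name refers to a leucine-repeat linker, and the depositor notes that the plasmid actually encodes eleven leucines rather than ten, a difference not known to affect function. The construct belongs to a series made to test how linker composition and flexibility affect the behaviour of a PKAc-GFP fusion protein.

For propagation, the plasmid has a high-copy ColE1/pUC-type origin and an f1 origin. Its NeoR/KanR cassette is preceded by both a bacterial bla promoter and the SV40 early promoter and ends in an HSV TK polyadenylation signal, so it confers kanamycin resistance in bacteria and could support G418 selection in mammalian cells.

Two discrepancies in the record should be noted. The catalogue lists the insert as human, whereas the automated annotation matches the coding sequence to mouse Prkaca. The catalogue also gives a total size of 4,962 bp, but the sequenced record is 6,033 nt.
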