Features (pLannotate 1.2.2; 16 found; start..end, strand, type, name):
      1..363     +  enhancer       CMV enhancer: human cytomegalovirus immediate early enhancer
    364..567     +  promoter       CMV promoter: human cytomegalovirus (CMV) immediate early promoter
    703..812     +  intron         CMV intron: modified intron A from human cytomegalovirus (CMV)
    842..1894    +  CDS            Prkaca: KAPCA_MOUSE - Also known as Pkaca. Experimental evidence at protein level: Swiss-Prot protein existence level 1. [Isoform 2]: Phosphorylates and activates ABL1 in sperm flagellum to promote spermatozoa capacitation. From Mus musculus (Mouse).
   1928..2626    +  CDS            sg25: sg25 is a basic (constitutively fluorescent) green fluorescent protein published in 1997, derived from Aequorea victoria.
   2647..2683    +  misc_feature   MCS (fragment): multiple cloning site
   2715..2798    +  CDS            large T antigen (fragment): large T antigen from SV40 (simian virus 40)
   2821..2942    +  polyA_signal   SV40 poly(A) signal: SV40 polyadenylation signal
   2976..3404    -  rep_origin     f1 ori (sequence partly withheld): f1 bacteriophage origin of replication; arrow indicates direction of (+) strand synthesis
   3431..3535    +  promoter       AmpR promoter: bla
   3537..3894    +  promoter       SV40 promoter: SV40 enhancer and early promoter
   3929..4723    +  CDS            NeoR/KanR: aminoglycoside phosphotransferase from Tn5; aph(3')-II (or nptII); confers resistance to neomycin, kanamycin, and G418 (Geneticin®)
   4744..4896    +  CDS            ble (fragment): BLE_KLEPN - Experimental evidence at protein level: Swiss-Prot protein existence level 1. Binding protein with a strong affinity to the bleomycin family of antibiotics. Binds to CL990; an antimitotic-antibiotic compound. From Klebsiella pneumoniae.
   4955..5002    +  polyA_signal   HSV TK poly(A) signal: herpes simplex virus thymidine kinase polyadenylation signal (Cole and Stacy, 1985)
   5093..5109    -  polyA_signal   bGH poly(A) signal (fragment): bovine growth hormone polyadenylation signal
   5331..5919    +  rep_origin     ori: high-copy-number ColE1/pMB1/pBR322/pUC origin of replication
>Addgene plasmid #108587 | PKAcs-L10X-GFP | addgene full sequence | sequence record 226724 | Addgene NGS Result
TAGTTATTAATAGTAATCAATTACGGGGTCATTAGTTCATAGCCCATATATGGAGTTCCGCGTTACATAA
CTTACGGTAAATGGCCCGCCTGGCTGACCGCCCAACGACCCCCGCCCATTGACGTCAATAATGACGTATG
TTCCCATAGTAACGCCAATAGGGACTTTCCATTGACGTCAATGGGTGGAGTATTTACGGTAAACTGCCCA
CTTGGCAGTACATCAAGTGTATCATATGCCAAGTACGCCCCCTATTGACGTCAATGACGGTAAATGGCCC
GCCTGGCATTATGCCCAGTACATGACCTTATGGGACTTTCCTACTTGGCAGTACATCTAGTATTAGTCAT
CGCTATTACCATGGTGATGCGGTTTTGGCAGTACATCAATGGGCGTGGATAGCGGTTTGACTCACGGGGA
TTTCCAAGTCTCCACCCCATTGACGTCAATGGGAGTTTGTTTTGGCACCAAAATCAACGGGACTTTCCAA
AATGTCGTAACAACTCCGCCCCATTGACGCAAATGGGCGGTAGGCGTGTACGGTGGGAGGTCTATATAAG
CAGAGCTCGTTTAGTGAACCGTCAGATCGCCTGGAGACGCCATCCACGCTGTTTTGACCTCCATAGAAGA
CACCGGGACCGATCCAGCCTCCGCGGCCGGGAACGGTGCATTGGAACGCGGATTCCCCGTGCCAAGAGTG
ACGTAAGTACCGCCTATAGACTCTATAGGCACACCCCTTTGGCTCTTATGCATGAATTAATACGACTCAC
TATAGGGAGACAGACTGTTCCTTTCCTGGGTCTTTTCTGCAGGCACCGTCGTCGACTTAACAGATCTCGA
GATGGGCAACGCCGCCGCCGCCAAGAAGGGCAGCGAGCAGGAGAGCGTGAAAGAGTTCCTAGCCAAAGCC
AAGGAAGATTTCCTGAAAAAATGGGAGACCCCTTCTCAGAATACAGCCCAGTTGGATCAGTTTGATAGAA
TCAAGACCCTTGGCACCGGCTCCTTTGGGCGAGTGATGCTGGTGAAGCACAAGGAGAGTGGGAACCACTA
CGCCATGAAGATCTTAGACAAGCAGAAGGTGGTGAAGCTAAAGCAGATCGAGCAGACTCTGAATGAGAAG
CGCATCCTGCAGGCCGTCAACTTCCCGTTCCTGGTCAAACTTGAATTCTCCTTCAAGGACAACTCAAACC
TGTACATGGTCATGGAGTATGTAGCTGGTGGCGAGATGTTCTCCCACCTACGGCGGATTGGAAGGTTCAG
CGAGCCCCATGCCCGTTTCTACGCGGCGCAGATCGTCCTGACCTTTGAGTATCTGCACTCCCTGGACCTC
ATCTACCGGGACCTGAAGCCCGAGAATCTTCTCATCGACCAGCAGGGCTATATTCAGGTGACAGACTTCG
GTTTTGCCAAGCGTGTGAAAGGCCGTACTCGGACCTTGTGTGGGACCCCTGAGTACTTGGCCCCCGAGAT
TATCCTGAGCAAAGGCTACAACAAGGCTGTGGACTGGTGGGCTCTCGGAGTCCTCATCTACGAGATGGCT
GCTGGTTACCCACCCTTCTTCGCTGACCAGCCTATCCAGATCTATGAGAAAATCGTCTCTGGGAAGGTGC
GGTTCCCATCCCACTTCAGCTCTGACTTGAAGGACCTGCTGCGGAACCTTCTGCAAGTGGATCTCACCAA
GCGCTTTGGGAACCTCAAGAACGGGGTCAATGACATCAAGAACCACAAGTGGTTTGCCACGACTGACTGG
ATTGCCATCTATCAGAGAAAGGTGGAAGCTCCCTTCATACCAAAGTTTAAAGGCCCTGGGGACACGAGTA
ACTTTGACGACTATGAGGAGGAAGAGATCCGGGTCTCCATCAATGAGAAGTGTGGCAAGGAGTTTACTGA
GTTTCTTCTTCTTCTTCTTCTTCTTCTTCTTCTTCTTATGGCTAGCAAAGGAGAAGAACTCTTCACTGGA
GTTGTCCCAATTCTTGTTGAATTAGATGGTGATGTTAACGGCCACAAGTTCTCTGTCAGTGGAGAGGGTG
AAGGTGATGCAACATACGGAAAACTTACCCTGAAGTTCATCTGCACTACTGGCAAACTGCCTGTTCCATG
GCCAACACTAGTCACTACTCTGTGCTATGGTGTTCAATGCTTTTCAAGATACCCGGATCATATGAAACGG
CATGACTTTTTCAAGAGTGCCATGCCCGAAGGTTATGTACAGGAAAGGACCATCTTCTTCAAAGATGACG
GCAACTACAAGACACGTGCTGAAGTCAAGTTTGAAGGTGATACCCTTGTTAATAGAATCGAGTTAAAAGG
TATTGACTTCAAGGAAGATGGCAACATTCTGGGACACAAATTGGAATACAACTATAACTCACACAATGTA
TACATCATGGCAGACAAACAAAAGAATGGAATCAAAGTGAACTTCAAGACCCGCCACAACATTGAAGATG
GAAGCGTTCAACTAGCAGACCATTATCAACAAAATACTCCAATTGGCGATGGCCCTGTCCTTTTACCAGA
CAACCATTACCTGTCCACACAATCTGCCCTTTCGAAAGATCCCAACGAAAAGAGAGACCACATGGTCCTT
CTTGAGTTTGTAACAGCTGCTGGGATTACACATGGCAGGATGAACTGTACAACTGAGAATTCTGCAGTCG
ACGGTACCGCGGGCCCGGGATCCACCGGGTACAAGTAAAGCGGCCGCGACTCTAGATCATAATCAGCCAT
ACCACATTTGTAGAGGTTTTACTTGCTTTAAAAAACCTCCCACACCTCCCCCTGAACCTGAAACATAAAA
TGAATGCAATTGTTGTTGTTAACTTGTTTATTGCAGCTTATAATGGTTACAAATAAAGCAATAGCATCAC
AAATTTCACAAATAAAGCATTTTTTTCACTGCATTCTAGTTGTGGTTTGTCCAAACTCATCAATGTATCT
TAAGGCGTAAATTGTAAGCGTTAATATTTTGTTAAAATTCGCGTTAAATTTTTGTTAAATCAGCTCATTT
TTTAACCAATAGGCCGAAATCGGCAAAATCCCTTATAAATCAAAAGAATAGACCGAGATAGGGT
[37 nt withheld, positions 3075-3111]
AAAGAACGTGGACTCCAACGTCAAAGG
[49 nt withheld, positions 3139-3187]
T
[91 nt withheld, positions 3189-3279]
G
[124 nt withheld, positions 3281-3404]
CAGGTGGCACTTTTCGGGGAAATGTGCGCGGAACCCCTATTTGTTTATTTTTCTAAATACATTCAAATAT
GTATCCGCTCATGAGACAATAACCCTGATAAATGCTTCAATAATATTGAAAAAGGAAGAGTCCTGAGGCG
GAAAGAACCAGCTGTGGAATGTGTGTCAGTTAGGGTGTGGAAAGTCCCCAGGCTCCCCAGCAGGCAGAAG
TATGCAAAGCATGCATCTCAATTAGTCAGCAACCAGGTGTGGAAAGTCCCCAGGCTCCCCAGCAGGCAGA
AGTATGCAAAGCATGCATCTCAATTAGTCAGCAACCATAGTCCCGCCCCTAACTCCGCCCATCCCGCCCC
TAACTCCGCCCAGTTCCGCCCATTCTCCGCCCCATGGCTGACTAATTTTTTTTATTTATGCAGAGGCCGA
GGCCGCCTCGGCCTCTGAGCTATTCCAGAAGTAGTGAGGAGGCTTTTTTGGAGGCCTAGGCTTTTGCAAA
GATCGATCAAGAGACAGGATGAGGATCGTTTCGCATGATTGAACAAGATGGATTGCACGCAGGTTCTCCG
GCCGCTTGGGTGGAGAGGCTATTCGGCTATGACTGGGCACAACAGACAATCGGCTGCTCTGATGCCGCCG
TGTTCCGGCTGTCAGCGCAGGGGCGCCCGGTTCTTTTTGTCAAGACCGACCTGTCCGGTGCCCTGAATGA
ACTGCAAGACGAGGCAGCGCGGCTATCGTGGCTGGCCACGACGGGCGTTCCTTGCGCAGCTGTGCTCGAC
GTTGTCACTGAAGCGGGAAGGGACTGGCTGCTATTGGGCGAAGTGCCGGGGCAGGATCTCCTGTCATCTC
ACCTTGCTCCTGCCGAGAAAGTATCCATCATGGCTGATGCAATGCGGCGGCTGCATACGCTTGATCCGGC
TACCTGCCCATTCGACCACCAAGCGAAACATCGCATCGAGCGAGCACGTACTCGGATGGAAGCCGGTCTT
GTCGATCAGGATGATCTGGACGAAGAGCATCAGGGGCTCGCGCCAGCCGAACTGTTCGCCAGGCTCAAGG
CGAGCATGCCCGACGGCGAGGATCTCGTCGTGACCCATGGCGATGCCTGCTTGCCGAATATCATGGTGGA
AAATGGCCGCTTTTCTGGATTCATCGACTGTGGCCGGCTGGGTGTGGCGGACCGCTATCAGGACATAGCG
TTGGCTACCCGTGATATTGCTGAAGAGCTTGGCGGCGAATGGGCTGACCGCTTCCTCGTGCTTTACGGTA
TCGCCGCTCCCGATTCGCAGCGCATCGCCTTCTATCGCCTTCTTGACGAGTTCTTCTGAGCGGGACTCTG
GGGTTCGAAATGACCGACCAAGCGACGCCCAACCTGCCATCACGAGATTTCGATTCCACCGCCGCCTTCT
ATGAAAGGTTGGGCTTCGGAATCGTTTTCCGGGACGCCGGCTGGATGATCCTCCAGCGCGGGGATCTCAT
GCTGGAGTTCTTCGCCCACCCTAGGGGGAGGCTAACTGAAACACGGAAGGAGACAATACCGGAAGGAACC
CGCGCTATGACGGCAATAAAAAGACAGAATAAAACGCACGGTGTTGGGTCGTTTGTTCATAAACGCGGGG
TTCGGTCCCAGGGCTGGCACTCTGTCGATACCCCACCGAGACCCCATTGGGGCCAATACGCCCGCGTTTC
TTCCTTTTCCCCACCCCACCCCCCAAGTTCGGGTGAAGGCCCAGGGCTCGCAGCCAACGTCGGGGCGGCA
GGCCCTGCCATAGCCTCAGGTTACTCATATATACTTTAGATTGATTTAAAACTTCATTTTTAATTTAAAA
GGATCTAGGTGAAGATCCTTTTTGATAATCTCATGACCAAAATCCCTTAACGTGAGTTTTCGTTCCACTG
AGCGTCAGACCCCGTAGAAAAGATCAAAGGATCTTCTTGAGATCCTTTTTTTCTGCGCGTAATCTGCTGC
TTGCAAACAAAAAAACCACCGCTACCAGCGGTGGTTTGTTTGCCGGATCAAGAGCTACCAACTCTTTTTC
CGAAGGTAACTGGCTTCAGCAGAGCGCAGATACCAAATACTGTTCTTCTAGTGTAGCCGTAGTTAGGCCA
CCACTTCAAGAACTCTGTAGCACCGCCTACATACCTCGCTCTGCTAATCCTGTTACCAGTGGCTGCTGCC
AGTGGCGATAAGTCGTGTCTTACCGGGTTGGACTCAAGACGATAGTTACCGGATAAGGCGCAGCGGTCGG
GCTGAACGGGGGGTTCGTGCACACAGCCCAGCTTGGAGCGAACGACCTACACCGAACTGAGATACCTACA
GCGTGAGCTATGAGAAAGCGCCACGCTTCCCGAAGGGAGAAAGGCGGACAGGTATCCGGTAAGCGGCAGG
GTCGGAACAGGAGAGCGCACGAGGGAGCTTCCAGGGGGAAACGCCTGGTATCTTTATAGTCCTGTCGGGT
TTCGCCACCTCTGACTTGAGCGTCGATTTTTGTGATGCTCGTCAGGGGGGCGGAGCCTATGGAAAAACGC
CAGCAACGCGGCCTTTTTACGGTTCCTGGCCTTTTGCTGGCCTTTTGCTCACATGTTCTTTCCTGCGTTA
TCCCCTGATTCTGTGGATAACCGTATTACCGCCATGCAT
