>Addgene plasmid #108587 | PKAcs-L10X-GFP | depositor partial sequence | sequence record 221068 | PKAc-L10X-GFP
ATGGGCAACGCCGCCGCCGCCAAGAAGGGCAGCGAGCAGGAGAGCGTGAAAGAGTTCCTAGCCAAAGCCA
AGGAAGATTTCCTGAAAAAATGGGAGACCCCTTCTCAGAATACAGCCCAGTTGGATCAGTTTGATAGAAT
CAAGACCCTTGGCACCGGCTCCTTTGGGCGAGTGATGCTGGTGAAGCACAAGGAGAGTGGGAACCACTAC
GCCATGAAGATCTTAGACAAGCAGAAGGTGGTGAAGCTAAAGCAGATCGAGCAGACTCTGAATGAGAAGC
GCATCCTGCAGGCCGTCAACTTCCCGTTCCTGGTCAAACTTGAATTCTCCTTCAAGGACAACTCAAACCT
GTACATGGTCATGGAGTATGTAGCTGGTGGCGAGATGTTCTCCCACCTACGGCGGATTGGAAGGTTCAGC
GAGCCCCATGCCCGTTTCTACGCGGCGCAGATCGTCCTGACCTTTGAGTATCTGCACTCCCTGGACCTCA
TCTACCGGGACCTGAAGCCCGAGAATCTTCTCATCGACCAGCAGGGCTATATTCAGGTGACAGACTTCGG
TTTTGCCAAGCGTGTGAAAGGCCGTACTCGGACCTTGTGTGGGACCCCTGAGTACTTGGCCCCCGAGATT
ATCCTGAGCAAAGGCTACAACAAGGCTGTGGACTGGTGGGCTCTCGGAGTCCTCATCTACGAGATGGCTG
CTGGTTACCCACCCTTCTTCGCTGACCAGCCTATCCAGATCTATGAGAAAATCGTCTCTGGGAAGGTGCG
GTTCCCATCCCACTTCAGCTCTGACTTGAAGGACCTGCTGCGGAACCTTCTGCAAGTGGATCTCACCAAG
CGCTTTGGGAACCTCAAGAACGGGGTCAATGACATCAAGAACCACAAGTGGTTTGCCACGACTGACTGGA
TTGCCATCTATCAGAGAAAGGTGGAAGCTCCCTTCATACCAAAGTTTAAAGGCCCTGGGGACACGAGTAA
CTTTGACGACTATGAGGAGGAAGAGATCCGGGTCTCCATCAATGAGAAGTGTGGCAAGGAGTTTACTGAG
TTTCTTCTTCTTCTTCTTCTTCTTCTTCTTCTTATGGCTAGCAAAGGAGAAGAACTCTTCACTGGAGTTG
TCCCAATTCTTGTTGAATTAGATGGTGATGTTAACGGCCACAAGTTCTCTGTCAGTGGAGAGGGTGAAGG
TGATGCAACATACGGAAAACTTACCCTGAAGTTCATCTGCACTACTGGCAAACTGCCTGTTCCATGGCCA
ACACTAGTCACTACTCTGTGCTATGGTGTTCAATGCTTTTCAAGATACCCGGATCATATGAAACGGCATG
ACTTTTTCAAGAGTGCCATGCCCGAAGGTTATGTACAGGAAAGGACCATCTTCTTCAAAGATGACGGCAA
CTACAAGACACGTGCTGAAGTCAAGTTTGAAGGTGATACCCTTGTTAATAGAATCGAGTTAAAAGGTATT
GACTTCAAGGAAGATGGCAACATTCTGGGACACAAATTGGAATACAACTATAACTCACACAATGTATACA
TCATGGCAGACAAACAAAAGAATGGAATCAAAGTGAACTTCAAGACCCGCCACAACATTGAAGATGGAAG
CGTTCAACTAGCAGACCATTATCAACAAAATACTCCAATTGGCGATGGCCCTGTCCTTTTACCAGACAAC
CATTACCTGTCCACACAATCTGCCCTTTCGAAAGATCCCAACGAAAAGAGAGACCACATGGTCCTTCTTG
AGTTTGTAACAGCTGCTGGGATTACACATGGCAGGATGAACTGTACAACTGAGAATTCTGCAGTCGACGG
TACCGCGGGCCCGGGATCCACCGGGTACAAG
